Addgene plasmid #242846: His6-tev-G(TTR F87E)
Purpose: Bacterial expression of TTR
Depositing lab: Peter Wright. Depositing organization: Scripps California (The Scripps Research Institute). Publication: Initiation of transthyretin aggregation at neutral pH by fluid agitation. Ritsch I, Dyson HJ, Wright PE. Proc Natl Acad Sci U S A. 2025 Mar 18;122(11):e2425230122. doi: 10.1073/pnas.2425230122. Epub 2025 Mar 11. PubMed 40067885.
Backbone
  Vector backbone: pET21d
  Backbone manufacturer: Novagen
  Backbone size w/o insert (bp): 5440
  Total vector size (bp): 5700
  Vector type: Bacterial Expression
Growth in bacteria
  Bacterial resistance: Ampicillin, 100 μg/mL
  Growth temperature: 37°C
  Growth strain: DH5alpha
  Copy number: Low Copy
Gene/Insert
  Gene/Insert name: TTR
  Species: H. sapiens (human)
  Insert size (bp): 462
  Mutation: M0G, N-terminal methionine mutated to glycine, F87E
  Entrez Gene: TTR (a.k.a. ATTR, CTS, CTS1, HEL111, HsT2651, PALB, TBPA, TTN)
  Promoter: T7
  Tag / fusion protein: His6tev-G (N terminal on insert)
  Cloning method: Ligation Independent Cloning
  Sequencing primers: 5′ T7; 3′ T7
Resource information
  A portion of this plasmid was derived from a plasmid made by: Jeffery Kelly lab; we made mutations on the wild type construct received from the Kelly lab. Description of wild type TTR plasmid in Zhang et al. 2014 ACS Chem Biol (https://doi.org/10.1021/cb5004477).
Terms and licenses: Academic/Nonprofit Terms; Industry Terms: Not Available to Industry
How to cite: His6-tev-G(TTR F87E) was a gift from Peter Wright (Addgene plasmid # 242846 ; http://n2t.net/addgene:242846 ; RRID:Addgene_242846)
