[The description below was written by a language model from this plasmid's Addgene catalogue record and pLannotate feature annotations shown in this document.]
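Description:
His6-tev-G(TTR F87E) is a bacterial expression plasmid built on the Novagen pET21d backbone for producing a mutant of human transthyretin (TTR), the thyroid hormone-binding transport protein, in E. coli. It replicates from a pBR322-type ColE1 origin accompanied by the rop gene and bom region, consistent with its listing as low copy, and is selected with ampicillin through the β-lactamase gene. An f1 origin is also present, along with short tetracycline-resistance gene fragments that are non-functional remnants of the backbone's pBR322 ancestry.

The expression cassette follows the standard pET arrangement: a T7 promoter with an adjacent lac operator, the T7 gene 10 ribosome binding site, the coding sequence, and a T7 terminator, with a plasmid-borne lacI gene supplying the repressor. Transcription therefore requires a host that provides T7 RNA polymerase and is inducible with IPTG. The TTR coding sequence carries an N-terminal His6 tag followed by a TEV protease site, which allows metal-affinity purification and subsequent tag removal. The initiator methionine of TTR is replaced by glycine, presumably the residue left at the N-terminus after TEV cleavage. The insert also carries the F87E substitution. The feature table additionally detects a His-tag fragment downstream of TTR, which probably corresponds to the vector's own C-terminal His coding region; the record does not say whether it is translated. The sequenced plasmid (about 5.9 kb) is slightly larger than the catalogued total size.

The mutations were introduced into a wild-type TTR construct obtained from another laboratory. The associated publication concerns the initiation of TTR aggregation at neutral pH by fluid agitation, so the plasmid likely serves to make recombinant protein for such biophysical studies.
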