Features (pLannotate 1.2.2; 20 found; start..end, strand, type, name):
     26..73      -  terminator     T7 terminator: transcription terminator for bacteriophage T7 RNA polymerase
     81..130     -  CDS            SET1 (fragment): solubility-enhancement tag derived from T7 phage gene 10B
    140..157     -  CDS            9xHis (fragment): 9xHis affinity tag
    209..595     -  CDS            TTR (fragment): TTHY_HUMAN - Also known as PALB. Experimental evidence at protein level: Swiss-Prot protein existence level 1. Thyroid hormone-binding protein. Probably transports thyroxine from the bloodstream to the brain. From Homo sapiens (Human).
    642..658     -  CDS            capTEV™ (fragment): composite tag for in vivo biotinylation, TEV protease cleavage, and 6xHis tagging
    671..693     -  RBS            RBS: efficient ribosome binding site from bacteriophage T7 gene 10 (Olins and Rangwala, 1989)
    708..732     -  protein_bind   lac operator: The lac repressor binds to the lac operator to inhibit transcription in E. coli. This inhibition can be relieved by adding lactose or isopropyl-β-D-thiogalactopyranoside (IPTG). lac repressor encoded by lacI
    733..751     -  promoter       T7 promoter: promoter for bacteriophage T7 RNA polymerase
    773..1052    +  CDS            TcR (fragment): tetracycline efflux protein; tet; confers resistance to tetracycline
   1060..1137    +  promoter       lacI promoter: lacI
   1138..2220    +  CDS            lacI: lac repressor; lacI; The lac repressor binds to the lac operator to inhibit transcription in E. coli. This inhibition can be relieved by adding lactose or isopropyl-β-D-thiogalactopyranoside (IPTG).
   2233..2254    +  protein_bind   CAP binding site: CAP binding activates transcription in the presence of cAMP. E. coli catabolite activator protein
   2269..2560    +  CDS            TcR (fragment): tetracycline efflux protein; tet; confers resistance to tetracycline
   2632..3012    -  CDS            YPB1_ECOLX: Protein predicted: Swiss-Prot protein existence level 4. From Escherichia coli.
   3029..3220    +  CDS            rop: Rop protein, which maintains plasmids at low copy number; rop
   3322..3461    +  misc_feature   bom: basis of mobility region from pBR322
   3647..4235    -  rep_origin     ori: high-copy-number ColE1/pMB1/pBR322/pUC origin of replication
   4406..5266    -  CDS            AmpR: β-lactamase; bla; confers resistance to ampicillin, carbenicillin, and related antibiotics
   5267..5371    -  promoter       AmpR promoter: bla
   5424..5852    -  rep_origin     f1 ori (sequence partly withheld): f1 bacteriophage origin of replication; arrow indicates direction of (+) strand synthesis
>Addgene plasmid #242846 | His6-tev-G(TTR F87E) | addgene full sequence | sequence record 490864 | Addgene NGS Result
ATCCGGATATAGTTCCTCCTTTCAGCAAAAAACCCCTCAAGACCCGTTTAGAGGCCCCAAGGGGTTATGC
TAGTTATTGCTCAGCGGTGGCAGCAGCCAACTCAGCTTCCTTTCGGGCTTTGTTAGCAGCCGGATCTCAG
TGGTGGTGGTGGTGGTGCTCGAGTGCGGCTGCAAGCTTGTCGACGGAGCTCGAATTCGGATCCTATTATT
CCTTGGGATTGGTGACGACAGCCGTGGTGGAATAGGAGTAGGGGCTCAGCAGGGCGGCAATGGTGTAGCG
GCGGGGGCCGGAGTCGTTGGCTGTGAATACCACCTCTGCATGCTCATGTTCTGGGGAGATGCCAAGTGCC
TTCCAGTAAGATTTGGTGTCTATTTCCACTTTGTATATCCCTTCTACAAATTCCTCCTCAGTTGTGAGCC
CATGCAGCTCTCCAGACTCACTGGTTTTCCCAGAGGCAAATGGCTCCCAGGTGTCATCAGCAGCCTTTCT
GAACACATGCACGGCCACATTGATGGCAGGACTGCCTCGGACAGCATCTAGAACTTTGACCATCAGAGGA
CACTTGGATTCACCGGTGCCCGTAGGGCCACCCTGAAAATACAGGTTTTCGCCGCTGCTGCCGCTGCTGA
ATTCGCCGCTGTGATGATGATGATGATGGCCCATGGTATATCTCCTTCTTAAAGTTAAACAAAATTATTT
CTAGAGGGGAATTGTTATCCGCTCACAATTCCCCTATAGTGAGTCGTATTAATTTCGCGGGATCGAGATC
TCGATCCTCTACGCCGGACGCATCGTGGCCGGCATCACCGGCGCCACAGGTGCGGTTGCTGGCGCCTATA
TCGCCGACATCACCGATGGGGAAGATCGGGCTCGCCACTTCGGGCTCATGAGCGCTTGTTTCGGCGTGGG
TATGGTGGCAGGCCCCGTGGCCGGGGGACTGTTGGGCGCCATCTCCTTGCATGCACCATTCCTTGCGGCG
GCGGTGCTCAACGGCCTCAACCTACTACTGGGCTGCTTCCTAATGCAGGAGTCGCATAAGGGAGAGCGTC
GAGATCCCGGACACCATCGAATGGCGCAAAACCTTTCGCGGTATGGCATGATAGCGCCCGGAAGAGAGTC
AATTCAGGGTGGTGAATGTGAAACCAGTAACGTTATACGATGTCGCAGAGTATGCCGGTGTCTCTTATCA
GACCGTTTCCCGCGTGGTGAACCAGGCCAGCCACGTTTCTGCGAAAACGCGGGAAAAAGTGGAAGCGGCG
ATGGCGGAGCTGAATTACATTCCCAACCGCGTGGCACAACAACTGGCGGGCAAACAGTCGTTGCTGATTG
GCGTTGCCACCTCCAGTCTGGCCCTGCACGCGCCGTCGCAAATTGTCGCGGCGATTAAATCTCGCGCCGA
TCAACTGGGTGCCAGCGTGGTGGTGTCGATGGTAGAACGAAGCGGCGTCGAAGCCTGTAAAGCGGCGGTG
CACAATCTTCTCGCGCAACGCGTCAGTGGGCTGATCATTAACTATCCGCTGGATGACCAGGATGCCATTG
CTGTGGAAGCTGCCTGCACTAATGTTCCGGCGTTATTTCTTGATGTCTCTGACCAGACACCCATCAACAG
TATTATTTTCTCCCATGAAGACGGTACGCGACTGGGCGTGGAGCATCTGGTCGCATTGGGTCACCAGCAA
ATCGCGCTGTTAGCGGGCCCATTAAGTTCTGTCTCGGCGCGTCTGCGTCTGGCTGGCTGGCATAAATATC
TCACTCGCAATCAAATTCAGCCGATAGCGGAACGGGAAGGCGACTGGAGTGCCATGTCCGGTTTTCAACA
AACCATGCAAATGCTGAATGAGGGCATCGTTCCCACTGCGATGCTGGTTGCCAACGATCAGATGGCGCTG
GGCGCAATGCGCGCCATTACCGAGTCCGGGCTGCGCGTTGGTGCGGATATCTCGGTAGTGGGATACGACG
ATACCGAAGACAGCTCATGTTATATCCCGCCGTTAACCACCATCAAACAGGATTTTCGCCTGCTGGGGCA
AACCAGCGTGGACCGCTTGCTGCAACTCTCTCAGGGCCAGGCGGTGAAGGGCAATCAGCTGTTGCCCGTC
TCACTGGTGAAAAGAAAAACCACCCTGGCGCCCAATACGCAAACCGCCTCTCCCCGCGCGTTGGCCGATT
CATTAATGCAGCTGGCACGACAGGTTTCCCGACTGGAAAGCGGGCAGTGAGCGCAACGCAATTAATGTAA
GTTAGCTCACTCATTAGGCACCGGGATCTCGACCGATGCCCTTGAGAGCCTTCAACCCAGTCAGCTCCTT
CCGGTGGGCGCGGGGCATGACTATCGTCGCCGCACTTATGACTGTCTTCTTTATCATGCAACTCGTAGGA
CAGGTGCCGGCAGCGCTCTGGGTCATTTTCGGCGAGGACCGCTTTCGCTGGAGCGCGACGATGATCGGCC
TGTCGCTTGCGGTATTCGGAATCTTGCACGCCCTCGCTCAAGCCTTCGTCACTGGTCCCGCCACCAAACG
TTTCGGCGAGAAGCAGGCCATTATCGCCGGCATGGCGGCCCCACGGGTGCGCATGATCGTGCTCCTGTCG
TTGAGGACCCGGCTAGGCTGGCGGGGTTGCCTTACTGGTTAGCAGAATGAATCACCGATACGCGAGCGAA
CGTGAAGCGACTGCTGCTGCAAAACGTCTGCGACCTGAGCAACAACATGAATGGTCTTCGGTTTCCGTGT
TTCGTAAAGTCTGGAAACGCGGAAGTCAGCGCCCTGCACCATTATGTTCCGGATCTGCATCGCAGGATGC
TGCTGGCTACCCTGTGGAACACCTACATCTGTATTAACGAAGCGCTGGCATTGACCCTGAGTGATTTTTC
TCTGGTCCCGCCGCATCCATACCGCCAGTTGTTTACCCTCACAACGTTCCAGTAACCGGGCATGTTCATC
ATCAGTAACCCGTATCGTGAGCATCCTCTCTCGTTTCATCGGTATCATTACCCCCATGAACAGAAATCCC
CCTTACACGGAGGCATCAGTGACCAAACAGGAAAAAACCGCCCTTAACATGGCCCGCTTTATCAGAAGCC
AGACATTAACGCTTCTGGAGAAACTCAACGAGCTGGACGCGGATGAACAGGCAGACATCTGTGAATCGCT
TCACGACCACGCTGATGAGCTTTACCGCAGCTGCCTCGCGCGTTTCGGTGATGACGGTGAAAACCTCTGA
CACATGCAGCTCCCGGAGACGGTCACAGCTTGTCTGTAAGCGGATGCCGGGAGCAGACAAGCCCGTCAGG
GCGCGTCAGCGGGTGTTGGCGGGTGTCGGGGCGCAGCCATGACCCAGTCACGTAGCGATAGCGGAGTGTA
TACTGGCTTAACTATGCGGCATCAGAGCAGATTGTACTGAGAGTGCACCATTGCGGTGTGAAATACCGCA
CAGATGCGTAAGGAGAAAATACCGCATCAGGCGCTCTTCCGCTTCCTCGCTCACTGACTCGCTGCGCTCG
GTCGTTCGGCTGCGGCGAGCGGTATCAGCTCACTCAAAGGCGGTAATACGGTTATCCACAGAATCAGGGG
ATAACGCAGGAAAGAACATGTGAGCAAAAGGCCAGCAAAAGGCCAGGAACCGTAAAAAGGCCGCGTTGCT
GGCGTTTTTCCATAGGCTCCGCCCCCCTGACGAGCATCACAAAAATCGACGCTCAAGTCAGAGGTGGCGA
AACCCGACAGGACTATAAAGATACCAGGCGTTTCCCCCTGGAAGCTCCCTCGTGCGCTCTCCTGTTCCGA
CCCTGCCGCTTACCGGATACCTGTCCGCCTTTCTCCCTTCGGGAAGCGTGGCGCTTTCTCATAGCTCACG
CTGTAGGTATCTCAGTTCGGTGTAGGTCGTTCGCTCCAAGCTGGGCTGTGTGCACGAACCCCCCGTTCAG
CCCGACCGCTGCGCCTTATCCGGTAACTATCGTCTTGAGTCCAACCCGGTAAGACACGACTTATCGCCAC
TGGCAGCAGCCACTGGTAACAGGATTAGCAGAGCGAGGTATGTAGGCGGTGCTACAGAGTTCTTGAAGTG
GTGGCCTAACTACGGCTACACTAGAAGGACAGTATTTGGTATCTGCGCTCTGCTGAAGCCAGTTACCTTC
GGAAAAAGAGTTGGTAGCTCTTGATCCGGCAAACAAACCACCGCTGGTAGCGGTGGTTTTTTTGTTTGCA
AGCAGCAGATTACGCGCAGAAAAAAAGGATCTCAAGAAGATCCTTTGATCTTTTCTACGGGGTCTGACGC
TCAGTGGAACGAAAACTCACGTTAAGGGATTTTGGTCATGAGATTATCAAAAAGGATCTTCACCTAGATC
CTTTTAAATTAAAAATGAAGTTTTAAATCAATCTAAAGTATATATGAGTAAACTTGGTCTGACAGTTACC
AATGCTTAATCAGTGAGGCACCTATCTCAGCGATCTGTCTATTTCGTTCATCCATAGTTGCCTGACTCCC
CGTCGTGTAGATAACTACGATACGGGAGGGCTTACCATCTGGCCCCAGTGCTGCAATGATACCGCGAGAC
CCACGCTCACCGGCTCCAGATTTATCAGCAATAAACCAGCCAGCCGGAAGGGCCGAGCGCAGAAGTGGTC
CTGCAACTTTATCCGCCTCCATCCAGTCTATTAATTGTTGCCGGGAAGCTAGAGTAAGTAGTTCGCCAGT
TAATAGTTTGCGCAACGTTGTTGCCATTGCTGCAGGCATCGTGGTGTCACGCTCGTCGTTTGGTATGGCT
TCATTCAGCTCCGGTTCCCAACGATCAAGGCGAGTTACATGATCCCCCATGTTGTGCAAAAAAGCGGTTA
GCTCCTTCGGTCCTCCGATCGTTGTCAGAAGTAAGTTGGCCGCAGTGTTATCACTCATGGTTATGGCAGC
ACTGCATAATTCTCTTACTGTCATGCCATCCGTAAGATGCTTTTCTGTGACTGGTGAGTACTCAACCAAG
TCATTCTGAGAATAGTGTATGCGGCGACCGAGTTGCTCTTGCCCGGCGTCAATACGGGATAATACCGCGC
CACATAGCAGAACTTTAAAAGTGCTCATCATTGGAAAACGTTCTTCGGGGCGAAAACTCTCAAGGATCTT
ACCGCTGTTGAGATCCAGTTCGATGTAACCCACTCGTGCACCCAACTGATCTTCAGCATCTTTTACTTTC
ACCAGCGTTTCTGGGTGAGCAAAAACAGGAAGGCAAAATGCCGCAAAAAAGGGAATAAGGGCGACACGGA
AATGTTGAATACTCATACTCTTCCTTTTTCAATATTATTGAAGCATTTATCAGGGTTATTGTCTCATGAG
CGGATACATATTTGAATGTATTTAGAAAAATAAACAAATAGGGGTTCCGCGCACATTTCCCCGAAAAGTG
CCACCTAAATTGTAAGCGTTAATATTTTGTTAAAATTCGCGTTAAATTTTTGTTAAATCAGCTCATTTTT
TAACCAATAGGCCGAAATCGGCAAAATCCCTTATAAATCAAAAGAATAGACCGAGATAGGGT
[37 nt withheld, positions 5523-5559]
AAAGAACGTGGACTCCAACGTCAAAGG
[49 nt withheld, positions 5587-5635]
T
[91 nt withheld, positions 5637-5727]
G
[124 nt withheld, positions 5729-5852]
CCCATTCGCCA
